Addgene plasmid #16825: XE223 human myc-Chibby-pCS2+MT
Depositing lab: Randall Moon. Depositing organization: University of Washington. Publication: Chibby, a nuclear beta-catenin-associated antagonist of the Wnt/Wingless pathway. Takemaru K, Yamaguchi S, Lee YS, Zhang Y, Carthew RW, Moon RT. Nature. 2003 Apr 24. 422(6934):905-9. 10.1038/nature01570 PubMed 12712206.
Backbone
  Vector backbone: pCS2+MT
  Backbone size w/o insert (bp): 4352
  Vector type: Xenopus Expression
Growth in bacteria
  Bacterial resistance: Ampicillin, 100 μg/mL
  Growth temperature: 37°C
  Growth strain: DH5alpha
  Copy number: High Copy
Gene/Insert
  Gene/Insert name: myc-Chibby (alt names: cby; chibby)
  Species: H. sapiens (human)
  Insert size (bp): 1000
  Entrez Gene: CBY1 (a.k.a. C22orf2, CBY, Chibby1, HS508I15A, PGEA1, PIGEA-14, PIGEA14, arb1)
  Tag / fusion protein: 6-myc
  Cloning method: Restriction Enzyme; 5′ cloning site EcoR1 (unknown if destroyed); 3′ cloning site Xho1 (unknown if destroyed)
  Sequencing primers: 5′ n/a
Terms and licenses: Academic/Nonprofit Terms; Industry Terms: Not Available to Industry
Depositor comments: The full coding sequence as well as 3' UTR of Human Chibby, ~1kb, was amplified by PCR and subcloned into the EcoR1 and Xho1 sites of pCS2+MT, providing 6-myc tags. Reference: K. Takemaru et al., Nature 422: 905 (2003)
How to cite: XE223 human myc-Chibby-pCS2+MT was a gift from Randall Moon (Addgene plasmid # 16825 ; http://n2t.net/addgene:16825 ; RRID:Addgene_16825)
