[The description below was written by a language model from this plasmid's Addgene catalogue record.]
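Description:
XE223 human myc-Chibby-pCS2+MT is an expression plasmid built on the pCS2+MT backbone (about 4.35 kb without insert) and catalogued as a Xenopus expression vector. It is propagated in E. coli as a high-copy plasmid under ampicillin selection. No feature table accompanies the record, so the promoter and other regulatory elements are not explicitly listed. In general, the pCS2+ family carries a strong CMV-derived promoter for expression in vertebrate cells and injected embryos, a phage promoter upstream of the insert for in vitro synthesis of capped mRNA, and an SV40 polyadenylation signal. The "MT" variant supplies a block of six myc epitope repeats in frame with the cloning sites.

The insert is human Chibby (CBY1), roughly 1 kb, comprising the full coding sequence together with its 3′ UTR. It was amplified by PCR and subcloned between the EcoRI and XhoI sites of the vector, so that the protein is produced as a fusion with the 6-myc tag. The record does not state the tag's position, though the construct name and the usual pCS2+MT layout suggest it is N-terminal. The multimerised myc epitope allows sensitive detection by immunoblotting, immunofluorescence or immunoprecipitation with anti-myc antibodies.

Chibby is described in the associated publication as a nuclear beta-catenin-associated antagonist of the Wnt/Wingless pathway. This construct is therefore suited to overexpressing tagged human Chibby, by mRNA or DNA injection into Xenopus embryos or by transfection of cultured cells, to study its interaction with beta-catenin and its inhibitory effect on Wnt signalling.
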