>Addgene plasmid #16825 | XE223 human myc-Chibby-pCS2+MT | addgene partial sequence | sequence record 23409 | 16825 with SP6
TCTTTTGCGGATCCCATCGATTTAAGCTATGGAGCAAAAGCTCATTTCTGAAGAGGACTTGAATGAAATG
GAGCAAAAGCTCATTTCTGAAGAGGACTTGAATGAAATGGAGCAAAAGCTCATTTCTGAAGAGGACTTGA
ATGAAATGGAGCAAAAGCTCATTTCTGAAGAGGACTTGAATGAAATGGAGCAAAAGCTCATTTCTGAAGA
GGACTTGAATGAAATGGAGAGCTTGGGCGACCTCACCATGGAGCAAAAGCTCATTTCTGAAGAGGACTTG
AATTCGATGCCTTTCTTTGGGAATACGTTCAGTCCGAAGAAGACACCTCCTCGGAAGTCGGCATCTCTCT
CCAACCTGCATTCTTTGGATCGATCAACCCGGGAGGTGGAGCTGGGCTTGGAATACGGATCCCCGACTAT
GAACCTGGCAGGGCAAAGCCTGAAGTTTGAAAATGGCCAGTGGATAGCAGAGACAGGGGTTAGTGGCGGT
GTGGACCGGAGGGAGGTTCAGCGCCTTCGCAGGCGGAACCAGCAGTTGGAGGAAGAGAACAATCTCTTGC
GGCTGAAAGTGGACATCTTATTAGACATGCTTTCAGAGTCCACTGCCGAATCCCACTTAATGGAGAAGGA
ACTGGATGAACTGAGGATCAGCCGGAAGAGAAAATGAAGACCCCAGAGACATTTATTGGGGAGTAGGATG
TGGCTGAGTGCTTTTTTTTTGGCCAGACTAGCGGATTCAGTCCTGGAAGAGAGTATCATATATGAGACCC
NCAGGCNCTGGCNCCCTNGGNTGGCAATAAANGNGACTGGANTGA
